Addgene plasmid #12358: pBD-0035
Depositing lab: Axel Brunger. Depositing organization: Stanford University. Publication: Central pore residues mediate the p97/VCP activity required for ERAD. DeLaBarre B, Christianson JC, Kopito RR, Brunger AT. Mol Cell. 2006 May 19. 22(4):451-62. 10.1016/j.molcel.2006.03.036 PubMed 16713576.
Backbone
  Vector backbone: pET-28a
  Backbone size w/o insert (bp): 5400
  Vector type: Bacterial Expression
Growth in bacteria
  Bacterial resistance: Kanamycin, 50 μg/mL
  Growth temperature: 37°C
  Growth strain: DH5alpha
  Copy number: High Copy
Gene/Insert
  Gene/Insert name: VCP W551A (alt name: p97)
  Species: M. musculus (mouse)
  Insert size (bp): 2400
  Mutation: W551A
  GenBank ID: CAA78412.1
  Entrez Gene: Vcp
  Tag / fusion protein: His6 (N terminal on backbone)
  Cloning method: Restriction Enzyme; 5′ cloning site NdeI (unknown if destroyed); 3′ cloning site BamH1 (unknown if destroyed)
  Sequencing primers: 5′ T7
Resource information
  A portion of this plasmid was derived from a plasmid made by: Graham Warren at Yale, circa 2000
Terms and licenses: Academic/Nonprofit Terms; Industry Terms: Not Available to Industry
How to cite: pBD-0035 was a gift from Axel Brunger (Addgene plasmid # 12358 ; http://n2t.net/addgene:12358 ; RRID:Addgene_12358)
