[The description below was written by a language model from this plasmid's Addgene catalogue record.]
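Description:
pBD-0035 is a bacterial expression plasmid built on the pET-28a backbone (about 5.4 kb without insert) that carries a roughly 2.4 kb coding sequence for mouse VCP, also known as p97, bearing the point mutation W551A. The insert was placed between the NdeI and BamHI sites of the vector; the record does not say whether these sites survived cloning. This puts the open reading frame in frame with the backbone-encoded N-terminal His6 tag. The plasmid confers kanamycin resistance and is listed as high copy in the catalogue entry, with a standard cloning strain of E. coli given for propagation. No feature table is provided, so individual elements are not itemised. However, pET-28a vectors generally drive expression from a T7 promoter under lac operator control, which fits the T7 sequencing primer listed for the 5′ end. Such vectors require a host that supplies T7 RNA polymerase for protein production.

VCP/p97 is a hexameric AAA+ ATPase involved in extracting ubiquitinated substrates from membranes and complexes. The associated publication concerns the role of central pore residues in the p97 activity needed for ER-associated degradation (ERAD). The W551A substitution is therefore most likely one of the pore-residue mutants examined in that work, although the record does not describe its specific effect. The construct is suited to producing recombinant His-tagged mutant p97 in E. coli, purifying it by metal-affinity chromatography, and comparing it with the wild-type protein in biochemical or structural studies. The record also notes that part of the plasmid derives from an earlier construct made in another laboratory.
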