>Addgene plasmid #12358 | pBD-0035 | addgene partial sequence | sequence record 44537 | T7  5'-TAATACGACTCACTATAGGG-3'
ATTTTGTTTACTTTAAGAAGGAGATATACCATGGGCAGCAGCCATCATCATCATCATCACAGCAGCGGCC
TGGTGCCGCGCGGCAGCCATATGGCCTCTGGAGCCGATTCAAAAGGTGATGATTTATCAACAGCCATTCT
CAAACAGAAGAACCGACCCAATCGGTTAATTGTTGATGAAGCCATCAATGAAGATAACAGCGTGGTGTCC
TTGTCCCAGCCCAAGATGGATGAACTGCAGTTGTTCCGAGGTGACACGGTGTTGCTAAAAGGAAAGAAAA
GACGGGAAGCTGTATGCATTGTTCTTTCTGATGACACGTGTTCTGATGAGAAGATTCGAATGAATAGAGT
TGTTCGGAATAACCTCCGAGTTCGCCTAGGAGATGTCATCAGCATCCAGCCATGCCCTGATGTAAAGTAT
GGCAAACGTATCCACGTTCTACCCATCGATGACACAGTGGAAGGCATCACTGGCAATCTCTTTGAGGTAT
ACCTTAAGCCGTACTTCCTGGAAGCTTATCGGCCCATCCGTAAAGGAGATATTTTTCTTGTCCGGGGTGG
GATGCGTGCTGTGGAGTTCAAAGTTGTAGAGACAGATCCCAGCCCTTACTGTATTGTTGCTCCAGACACA
GTGATCCACTGTGAGGGGGAGCCAATCAAACGAGAGGATGAGGAGGAATCCTTGAATGAAGTAGGCTATG
ATGACGTCGGTGGTTGCAGGAAGCAGCTAGCTCAGATAAAGGAGATGGTGGAGCTGCCACTGAGACATCC
TGCGCTCTTCAAGGCGATTGGTGTAAAGCCTCCTCGGGGAATCTTGTTGTAT
