>Addgene plasmid #12358 | pBD-0035 | addgene partial sequence | sequence record 45272 | mVCP-F 5'-CATCAGCACTTCGGGAAACT-3'
ATTGGAGGCCTGGAGGATGTCAAACGTGAGCTTCAGGAGTTGGTTCAGTACCCCGTGGAACATCCAGACA
AATTCCTCAAATTTGGCATGACTCCCTCCAAAGGTGTTCTTTTCTATGGACCTCCTGGCTGTGGGAAAAC
CTTACTGGCTAAAGCCATTGCTAATGAATGCCAGGCCAACTTCATCTCCATCAAGGGTCCTGAGCTGCTT
ACCATGGCGTTTGGGGAATCTGAGGCCAATGTCCGGGAAATTTTTGACAAGGCACGGCAAGCTGCCCCCT
GTGTACTCTTCTTTGATGAGTTAGATTCAATTGCCAAGGCTCGTGGTGGTAATATTGGAGATGGTGGTGG
AGCTGCTGACCGAGTCATCAATCAGATCTTGACAGAAATGGATGGCATGTCTACAAAAAAGAATGTGTTT
ATCATTGGAGCTACCAACAGGCCTGACATCATTGATCCTGCTATCCTAAGACCTGGCCGTCTAGATCAGC
TCATTTATATCCCACTTCCTGATGAGAAGTCCCGTGTTGCCATCCTAAAAGCCAATCTGCGAAAGTCCCC
AGTTGCCAAGGATGTGGATTTGGAGTTCCTGGCTAAGATGACTAATGGCTTTTCTGGAGCTGATTTGACA
GAAATTTGCCAACGGGCTTGTAAACTGGCCATTCGTGAATCTATTGAGAGTGAGATTAGGCGAGAACGAG
AGAGGCAGACAAATCCATCGGCTATGGAGGTAGAAGAGGACGATCCAGTGCCTGAGATCCGCAGAGATCA
CTTTGAGGAAGCCATGCGTTTTGCCCGACGTTCTGTCAGCGATAATGACATTCGGAAGTATGAAATGTTC
GCCCAGACACTGCAGCAGAGTCGAGGTTTTGGCAGCTTCAGATTCCCTTCAGGGAACCAGGGTGAA
